>Addgene plasmid #143108 | TFORF1404 | addgene full sequence | sequence record 397863 | Addgene NGS Result
TTAATGTAGTCTTATGCAATACTCTTGTAGTCTTGCAACATGGTAACGATGAGTTAGCAACATGCCTTAC
AAGGAGAGAAAAAGCACCGTGCATGCCGATTGGTGGAAGTAAGGTGGTACGATCGTGCCTTATTAGGAAG
GCAACAGACGGGTCTGACATGGATTGGACGAACCACTGAATTGCCGCATTGCAGAGATATTGTATTTAAG
TGCCTAGCTCGATACATAAACGGGTCTCTCTGGTTAGACCAGATCTGAGCCTGGGAGCTCTCTGGCTAAC
TAGGGAACCCACTGCTTAAGCCTCAATAAAGCTTGCCTTGAGTGCTTCAAGTAGTGTGTGCCCGTCTGTT
GTGTGACTCTGGTAACTAGAGATCCCTCAGACCCTTTTAGTCAGTGTGGAAAATCTCTAGCAGTGGCGCC
CGAACAGGGACTTGAAAGCGAAAGGGAAACCAGAGGAGCTCTCTCGACGCAGGACTCGGCTTGCTGAAGC
GCGCACGGCAAGAGGCGAGGGGCGGCGACTGGTGAGTACGCCAAAAATTTTGACTAGCGGAGGCTAGAAG
GAGAGAGATGGGTGCGAGAGCGTCAGTATTAAGCGGGGGAGAATTAGATCGCGATGGGAAAAAATTCGGT
TAAGGCCAGGGGGAAAGAAAAAATATAAATTAAAACATATAGTATGGGCAAGCAGGGAGCTAGAACGATT
CGCAGTTAATCCTGGCCTGTTAGAAACATCAGAAGGCTGTAGACAAATACTGGGACAGCTACAACCATCC
CTTCAGACAGGATCAGAAGAACTTAGATCATTATATAATACAGTAGCAACCCTCTATTGTGTGCATCAAA
GGATAGAGATAAAAGACACCAAGGAAGCTTTAGACAAGATAGAGGAAGAGCAAAACAAAAGTAAGACCAC
CGCACAGCAAGCGGCCGCTGATCTTCAGACCTGGAGGAGGAGATATGAGGGACAATTGGAGAAGTGAATT
ATATAAATATAAAGTAGTAAAAATTGAACCATTAGGAGTAGCACCCACCAAGGCAAAGAGAAGAGTGGTG
CAGAGAGAAAAAAGAGCAGTGGGAATAGGAGCTTTGTTCCTTGGGTTCTTGGGAGCAGCAGGAAGCACTA
TGGGCGCAGCGTCAATGACGCTGACGGTACAGGCCAGACAATTATTGTCTGGTATAGTGCAGCAGCAGAA
CAATTTGCTGAGGGCTATTGAGGCGCAACAGCATCTGTTGCAACTCACAGTCTGGGGCATCAAGCAGCTC
CAGGCAAGAATCCTGGCTGTGGAAAGATACCTAAAGGATCAACAGCTCCTGGGGATTTGGGGTTGCTCTG
GAAAACTCATTTGCACCACTGCTGTGCCTTGGAATGCTAGTTGGAGTAATAAATCTCTGGAACAGATTTG
GAATCACACGACCTGGATGGAGTGGGACAGAGAAATTAACAATTACACAAGCTTAATACACTCCTTAATT
GAAGAATCGCAAAACCAGCAAGAAAAGAATGAACAAGAATTATTGGAATTAGATAAATGGGCAAGTTTGT
GGAATTGGTTTAACATAACAAATTGGCTGTGGTATATAAAATTATTCATAATGATAGTAGGAGGCTTGGT
AGGTTTAAGAATAGTTTTTGCTGTACTTTCTATAGTGAATAGAGTTAGGCAGGGATATTCACCATTATCG
TTTCAGACCCACCTCCCAACCCCGAGGGGACCCATGCATTGCATCTCAATTAGTCAGCAACCAGGTGTGG
AAAGTCCCCAGGCTCCCCAGCAGGCAGAAGTATGCAAAGCATGCGTCTCAATTAGTCAGCAACCATAGTC
CCGCCCCTAACTCCGCCCATCCCGCCCCTAACTCCGCCCAGTTCCGCCCATTCTCCGCCCCATGGCTGAC
TAATTTTTTTTATTTATGCAGAGGCCGAGGCCGCCTCGGCCTCTGAGCTATTCCAGAAGTAGTGAGGAGG
CTTTTTTGGAGGCCTAGGCTTTTGCAAAAAGCTTTCTAGAGGTACCACCGGAGCTTACCATGACCGAGTA
CAAGCCCACGGTGCGCCTCGCCACCCGCGACGACGTCCCCAGGGCCGTACGCACCCTCGCCGCCGCGTTC
GCCGACTACCCCGCCACGCGCCACACCGTCGATCCGGACCGCCACATCGAGCGGGTCACCGAGCTGCAAG
AACTCTTCCTCACGCGCGTCGGGCTCGACATCGGCAAGGTGTGGGTCGCGGACGACGGCGCCGCCGTGGC
GGTCTGGACCACGCCGGAGAGCGTCGAAGCGGGGGCGGTGTTCGCCGAGATCGGCCCGCGCATGGCCGAG
TTGAGCGGTTCCCGGCTGGCCGCGCAGCAACAGATGGAAGGCCTCCTGGCGCCGCACCGGCCCAAGGAGC
CCGCGTGGTTCCTGGCCACCGTCGGCGTCTCGCCCGACCACCAGGGCAAGGGTCTGGGCAGCGCCGTCGT
GCTCCCCGGAGTGGAGGCGGCCGAGCGCGCCGGGGTGCCCGCCTTCCTGGAGACCTCCGCGCCCCGCAAC
CTCCCCTTCTACGAGCGGCTCGGCTTCACCGTCACCGCCGACGTCGAGGTGCCCGAAGGACCGCGCACCT
GGTGCATGACCCGCAAGCCCGGTGCCAGTTAACGAATTCTAGATCTTGAGACAAATGGCAGTATTCATCC
ACAATTTTAAAAGAAAAGGGGGGATTGGGGGGTACAGTGCAGGGGAAAGAATAGTAGACATAATAGCAAC
AGACATACAAACTAAAGAATTACAAAAACAAATTACAAAAATTCAAAATTTTCGGGTTTATTACAGGGAC
AGCAGAGATCCACTTTGGCGCCGGCTCGAGGCCTGCAGGTGCAAAGATGGATAAAGTTTTAAACAGAGAG
GAATCTTTGCAGCTAATGGACCTTCTAGGTCTTGAAAGGAGTGGGAATTGGCTCCGGTGCCCGTCAGTGG
GCAGAGCGCACATCGCCCACAGTCCCCGAGAAGTTGGGGGGAGGGGTCGGCAATTGAACCGGTGCCTAGA
GAAGGTGGCGCGGGGTAAACTGGGAAAGTGATGTCGTGTACTGGCTCCGCCTTTTTCCCGAGGGTGGGGG
AGAACCGTATATAAGTGCAGTAGTCGCCGTGAACGTTCTTTTTCGCAACGGGTTTGCCGCCAGAACACAG
GTAAGTGCCGTGTGTGGTTCCCGCGGGCCTGGCCTCTTTACGGGTTATGGCCCTTGCGTGCCTTGAATTA
CTTCCACCTGGCTGCAGTACGTGATTCTTGATCCCGAGCTTCGGGTTGGAAGTGGGTGGGAGAGTTCGAG
GCCTTGCGCTTAAGGAGCCCCTTCGCCTCGTGCTTGAGTTGAGGCCTGGCCTGGGCGCTGGGGCCGCCGC
GTGCGAATCTGGTGGCACCTTCGCGCCTGTCTCGCTGCTTTCGATAAGTCTCTAGCCATTTAAAATTTTT
GATGACCTGCTGCGACGCTTTTTTTCTGGCAAGATAGTCTTGTAAATGCGGGCCAAGATCTGCACACTGG
TATTTCGGTTTTTGGGGCCGCGGGCGGCGACGGGGCCCGTGCGTCCCAGCGCACATGTTCGGCGAGGCGG
GGCCTGCGAGCGCGGCCACCGAGAATCGGACGGGGGTAGTCTCAAGCTGGCCGGCCTGCTCTGGTGCCTG
GCCTCGCGCCGCCGTGTATCGCCCCGCCCTGGGCGGCAAGGCTGGCCCGGTCGGCACCAGTTGCGTGAGC
GGAAAGATGGCCGCTTCCCGGCCCTGCTGCAGGGAGCTCAAAATGGAGGACGCGGCGCTCGGGAGAGCGG
GCGGGTGAGTCACCCACACAAAGGAAAAGGGCCTTTCCGTCCTCAGCCGTCGCTTCATGTGACTCCACGG
AGTACCGGGCGCCGTCCAGGCACCTCGATTAGTTCTCGAGCTTTTGGAGTACGTCGTCTTTAGGTTGGGG
GGAGGGGTTTTATGCGATGGAGTTTCCCCACACTGAGTGGGTGGAGACTGAAGTTAGGCCAGCTTGGCAC
TTGATGTAATTCTCCTTGGAATTTGCCCTTTTTGAGTTTGGATCTTGGTTCATTCTCAAGCCTCAGACAG
TGGTTCAAAGTTTTTTTCTTCCATTTCAGGTGTCGTGAGGCTAGCACCGCCACCATGGCTCAGGAGTCAG
TGATGTTCAGTGATGTGTCCGTAGACTTCTCTCAGGAGGAGTGGGAATGCCTGAATGATGATCAGAGAGA
TTTATACAGAGATGTGATGTTGGAGAATTACAGCAACCTGGTTTCAATGGCAGGGCATTCTATTTCTAAA
CCAAATGTGATCTCCTACTTGGAGCAAGGGAAGGAGCCCTGGTTGGCTGACAGAGAGCTAACAAGAGGCC
AGTGGCCAGTCCTGGAATCAAGATGTGAGACCAAGAAATTATTTCTGAAGAAAGAAATTTATGAAATAGA
ATCAACCCAGTGGGAAATAATGGAAAAACTCACAAGACGTGATTTTCAGTGCTCCAGTTTCAGAGATGAT
TGGGAATGTAATCGGCAGTTTAAGAAAGAACTCGGCTCTCAGGGGGGACATTTCAATCAATTGGTATTCA
CTCATGAAGATCTGCCCACTTTGAGTCACCATCCATCCTTCACATTACAGCAAATCATTAACAGTAAAAA
GAAATTCTGTGCATCTAAAGAATATAGGAAAACCTTTAGACATGGCTCACAGTTTGCTACACATGAGATA
ATTCATACCATTGAGAAGCCTTATGAATGTAAGGAATGTGGAAAGTCCTTTAGACATCCCTCAAGACTCA
CTCATCATCAGAAAATTCATACTGGCAAGAAACCCTTTGAATGTAAGGAATGTGGAAAAACCTTTATTTG
TGGCTCAGACCTTACTCGACATCACAGAATTCACACTGGTGAGAAACCCTATGAATGTAAGGAATGTGGG
AAAGCCTTTAGTAGTGGTTCAAACTTCACTCGACATCAGAGAATTCACACAGGTGAGAAGCCTTATGAAT
GCAAAGAATGCGGGAAGGCCTTTAGTAGTGGCTCAAACTTTACTCAACATCAGAGAATTCATACTGGGGA
AAAACCCTATGAATGTAAGGAATGTGGCAATGCCTTTAGTCAGAGCTCACAACTTATTAAACATCAAAGA
ATCCATACAGGTGAGAAACCTTACGAATGTAAGGAATGTGAAAAGGCTTTTCGTTCTGGCTCAGACCTTA
CTAGACATCAGAGAATTCATACTGGGGAGAAACCCTATGAATGTAAGATATGTGGGAAGGCTTATTCTCA
GAGTTCACAGCTTATTAGTCATCATAGAATTCATACTAGTGAGAAACCCTATGAATATAGGGAATGTGGA
AAGAACTTTAATTATGACCCACAACTTATTCAGCATCAAAATTTGTACTGGTAGTAATGAACTAGTCCGT
AACTTGAAAGTATTTCGATTTCTTGGCTTTATATATCTTGTGGAAAGGACGAACAACGGTGTGAAGACAC
GTGAGCACGCGTTAAGTCGACAATCAACCTCTGGATTACAAAATTTGTGAAAGATTGACTGGTATTCTTA
ACTATGTTGCTCCTTTTACGCTATGTGGATACGCTGCTTTAATGCCTTTGTATCATGCTATTGCTTCCCG
TATGGCTTTCATTTTCTCCTCCTTGTATAAATCCTGGTTGCTGTCTCTTTATGAGGAGTTGTGGCCCGTT
GTCAGGCAACGTGGCGTGGTGTGCACTGTGTTTGCTGACGCAACCCCCACTGGTTGGGGCATTGCCACCA
CCTGTCAGCTCCTTTCCGGGACTTTCGCTTTCCCCCTCCCTATTGCCACGGCGGAACTCATCGCCGCCTG
CCTTGCCCGCTGCTGGACAGGGGCTCGGCTGTTGGGCACTGACAATTCCGTGGTGTTGTCGGGGAAATCA
TCGTCCTTTCCTTGGCTGCTCGCCTGTGTTGCCACCTGGATTCTGCGCGGGACGTCCTTCTGCTACGTCC
CTTCGGCCCTCAATCCAGCGGACCTTCCTTCCCGCGGCCTGCTGCCGGCTCTGCGGCCTCTTCCGCGTCT
TCGCCTTCGCCCTCAGACGAGTCGGATCTCCCTTTGGGCCGCCTCCCCGCGTCGACTTTAAGACCAATGA
CTTACAAGGCAGCTGTAGATCTTAGCCACTTTTTAAAAGAAAAGGGGGGACTGGAAGGGCTAATTCACTC
CCAACGAAGACAAGATCTGCTTTTTGCTTGTACTGGGTCTCTCTGGTTAGACCAGATCTGAGCCTGGGAG
CTCTCTGGCTAACTAGGGAACCCACTGCTTAAGCCTCAATAAAGCTTGCCTTGAGTGCTTCAAGTAGTGT
GTGCCCGTCTGTTGTGTGACTCTGGTAACTAGAGATCCCTCAGACCCTTTTAGTCAGTGTGGAAAATCTC
TAGCAGTACGTATAGTAGTTCATGTCATCTTATTATTCAGTATTTATAACTTGCAAAGAAATGAATATCA
GAGAGTGAGAGGAACTTGTTTATTGCAGCTTATAATGGTTACAAATAAAGCAATAGCATCACAAATTTCA
CAAATAAAGCATTTTTTTCACTGCATTCTAGTTGTGGTTTGTCCAAACTCATCAATGTATCTTATCATGT
CTGGCTCTAGCTATCCCGCCCCTAACTCCGCCCATCCCGCCCCTAACTCCGCCCAGTTCCGCCCATTCTC
CGCCCCATGGCTGACTAATTTTTTTTATTTATGCAGAGGCCGAGGCCGCCTCGGCCTCTGAGCTATTCCA
GAAGTAGTGAGGAGGCTTTTTTGGAGGCCTAGGGACGTACCCAATTCGCCCTATAGTGAGTCGTATTACG
CGCGCTCACTGGCCGTCGTTTTACAACGTCGTGACTGGGAAAACCCTGGCGTTACCCAACTTAATCGCCT
TGCAGCACATCCCCCTTTCGCCAGCTGGCGTAATAGCGAAGAGGCCCGCACCGATCGCCCTTCCCAACAG
TTGCGCAGCCTGAATGGCGAATGGG
[124 nt withheld, positions 6956-7079]
C
[91 nt withheld, positions 7081-7171]
A
[49 nt withheld, positions 7173-7221]
CCTTTGACGTTGGAGTCCACGTTCTTT
[37 nt withheld, positions 7249-7285]
ACCCTATCTCGGTCTATTCTTTTGATTTATAAGGGATTTTGCCGATTTCGGCCTATTGGTTAAAAAATGA
GCTGATTTAACAAAAATTTAACGCGAATTTTAACAAAATATTAACGCTTACAATTTAGGTGGCACTTTTC
GGGGAAATGTGCGCGGAACCCCTATTTGTTTATTTTTCTAAATACATTCAAATATGTATCCGCTCATGAG
ACAATAACCCTGATAAATGCTTCAATAATATTGAAAAAGGAAGAGTATGAGTATTCAACATTTCCGTGTC
GCCCTTATTCCCTTTTTTGCGGCATTTTGCCTTCCTGTTTTTGCTCACCCAGAAACGCTGGTGAAAGTAA
AAGATGCTGAAGATCAGTTGGGTGCACGAGTGGGTTACATCGAACTGGATCTCAACAGCGGTAAGATCCT
TGAGAGTTTTCGCCCCGAAGAACGTTTTCCAATGATGAGCACTTTTAAAGTTCTGCTATGTGGCGCGGTA
TTATCCCGTATTGACGCCGGGCAAGAGCAACTCGGTCGCCGCATACACTATTCTCAGAATGACTTGGTTG
AGTACTCACCAGTCACAGAAAAGCATCTTACGGATGGCATGACAGTAAGAGAATTATGCAGTGCTGCCAT
AACCATGAGTGATAACACTGCGGCCAACTTACTTCTGACAACGATCGGAGGACCGAAGGAGCTAACCGCT
TTTTTGCACAACATGGGGGATCATGTAACTCGCCTTGATCGTTGGGAACCGGAGCTGAATGAAGCCATAC
CAAACGACGAGCGTGACACCACGATGCCTGTAGCAATGGCAACAACGTTGCGCAAACTATTAACTGGCGA
ACTACTTACTCTAGCTTCCCGGCAACAATTAATAGACTGGATGGAGGCGGATAAAGTTGCAGGACCACTT
CTGCGCTCGGCCCTTCCGGCTGGCTGGTTTATTGCTGATAAATCTGGAGCCGGTGAGCGTGGGTCTCGCG
GTATCATTGCAGCACTGGGGCCAGATGGTAAGCCCTCCCGTATCGTAGTTATCTACACGACGGGGAGTCA
GGCAACTATGGATGAACGAAATAGACAGATCGCTGAGATAGGTGCCTCACTGATTAAGCATTGGTAACTG
TCAGACCAAGTTTACTCATATATACTTTAGATTGATTTAAAACTTCATTTTTAATTTAAAAGGATCTAGG
TGAAGATCCTTTTTGATAATCTCATGACCAAAATCCCTTAACGTGAGTTTTCGTTCCACTGAGCGTCAGA
CCCCGTAGAAAAGATCAAAGGATCTTCTTGAGATCCTTTTTTTCTGCGCGTAATCTGCTGCTTGCAAACA
AAAAAACCACCGCTACCAGCGGTGGTTTGTTTGCCGGATCAAGAGCTACCAACTCTTTTTCCGAAGGTAA
CTGGCTTCAGCAGAGCGCAGATACCAAATACTGTTCTTCTAGTGTAGCCGTAGTTAGGCCACCACTTCAA
GAACTCTGTAGCACCGCCTACATACCTCGCTCTGCTAATCCTGTTACCAGTGGCTGCTGCCAGTGGCGAT
AAGTCGTGTCTTACCGGGTTGGACTCAAGACGATAGTTACCGGATAAGGCGCAGCGGTCGGGCTGAACGG
GGGGTTCGTGCACACAGCCCAGCTTGGAGCGAACGACCTACACCGAACTGAGATACCTACAGCGTGAGCT
ATGAGAAAGCGCCACGCTTCCCGAAGGGAGAAAGGCGGACAGGTATCCGGTAAGCGGCAGGGTCGGAACA
GGAGAGCGCACGAGGGAGCTTCCAGGGGGAAACGCCTGGTATCTTTATAGTCCTGTCGGGTTTCGCCACC
TCTGACTTGAGCGTCGATTTTTGTGATGCTCGTCAGGGGGGCGGAGCCTATGGAAAAACGCCAGCAACGC
GGCCTTTTTACGGTTCCTGGCCTTTTGCTGGCCTTTTGCTCACATGTTCTTTCCTGCGTTATCCCCTGAT
TCTGTGGATAACCGTATTACCGCCTTTGAGTGAGCTGATACCGCTCGCCGCAGCCGAACGACCGAGCGCA
GCGAGTCAGTGAGCGAGGAAGCGGAAGAGCGCCCAATACGCAAACCGCCTCTCCCCGCGCGTTGGCCGAT
TCATTAATGCAGCTGGCACGACAGGTTTCCCGACTGGAAAGCGGGCAGTGAGCGCAACGCAATTAATGTG
AGTTAGCTCACTCATTAGGCACCCCAGGCTTTACACTTTATGCTTCCGGCTCGTATGTTGTGTGGAATTG
TGAGCGGATAACAATTTCACACAGGAAACAGCTATGACCATGATTACGCCAAGCGCGCAATTAACCCTCA
CTAAAGGGAACAAAAGCTGGAGCTGCAAGC
Features (pLannotate 1.2.2; 31 found; start..end, strand, type, name):
      5..231     +  promoter       RSV promoter: Rous sarcoma virus enhancer/promoter
    232..412     +  LTR            5' LTR (truncated): truncated 5' long terminal repeat (LTR) from HIV-1
    459..584     +  misc_feature   HIV-1 Ψ: packaging signal of human immunodeficiency virus type 1
    568..931     +  CDS            HIV-1 gag (fragment): gag protein from human immunodeficiency virus 1; gag
   1077..1310    +  misc_feature   RRE: The Rev response element (RRE) of HIV-1 allows for Rev-dependent mRNA export from the nucleus to the cytoplasm.
   1687..1713    +  CDS            Rev (fragment): human immunodeficiency virus 1 (HIV-1) Rev protein; rev; enhances nuclear export of unspliced and incompletely spliced viral mRNAs
   1720..1743    +  promoter       SV40 promoter (fragment): SV40 early promoter
   1744..1815    +  promoter       SV40 promoter (fragment): SV40 enhancer and early promoter
   1839..1974    +  rep_origin     SV40 ori: SV40 origin of replication
   2020..2616    +  CDS            PuroR (fragment): puromycin N-acetyltransferase; pac from Streptomyces; confers resistance to puromycin
   2665..2782    +  misc_feature   cPPT/CTS: central polypurine tract and central termination sequence of HIV-1
   2847..2913    +  CDS            small t antigen (fragment): SV40 (simian virus 40) small t antigen
   2920..4098    +  promoter       EF-1α promoter: strong constitutive promoter for human elongation factor EF-1α
   4115..4666    +  CDS            ZNF566 (fragment): ZN566_HUMAN - Experimental evidence at protein level: Swiss-Prot protein existence level 1. May be involved in transcriptional regulation. From Homo sapiens (Human).
   5387..5440    +  promoter       U6 promoter (fragment): RNA polymerase III promoter for human U6 snRNA
   5482..6070    +  misc_feature   WPRE: woodchuck hepatitis virus posttranscriptional regulatory element
   6121..6140    +  misc_feature   cPPT/CTS (fragment): central polypurine tract and central termination sequence of HIV-1
   6142..6375    +  LTR            3' LTR (ΔU3): self-inactivating 3' long terminal repeat (LTR) from HIV-1
   6453..6574    +  polyA_signal   SV40 poly(A) signal: SV40 polyadenylation signal
   6614..6749    +  rep_origin     SV40 ori: SV40 origin of replication
   6770..6788    -  promoter       T7 promoter: promoter for bacteriophage T7 RNA polymerase
   6796..6951    +  CDS            lacZα (fragment): LacZα fragment of β-galactosidase; lacZ fragment
   6956..7384    +  rep_origin     f1 ori (sequence partly withheld): f1 bacteriophage origin of replication; arrow indicates direction of (+) strand synthesis
   7437..7541    +  promoter       AmpR promoter: bla
   7542..8402    +  CDS            AmpR: β-lactamase; bla; confers resistance to ampicillin, carbenicillin, and related antibiotics
   8573..9161    +  rep_origin     ori: high-copy-number ColE1/pMB1/pBR322/pUC origin of replication
   9344..9436    +  CDS            lacI (fragment): lac repressor; lacI; The lac repressor binds to the lac operator to inhibit transcription in E. coli. This inhibition can be relieved by adding lactose or isopropyl-β-D-thiogalactopyranoside (IPTG).
   9449..9470    +  protein_bind   CAP binding site: CAP binding activates transcription in the presence of cAMP. E. coli catabolite activator protein
   9485..9515    +  promoter       lac promoter: promoter for the E. coli lac operon
   9523..9539    +  protein_bind   lac operator: The lac repressor binds to the lac operator to inhibit transcription in E. coli. This inhibition can be relieved by adding lactose or isopropyl-β-D-thiogalactopyranoside (IPTG). lac repressor encoded by lacI
   9584..9602    +  promoter       T3 promoter: promoter for bacteriophage T3 RNA polymerase
