[The description below was written by a language model from this plasmid's Addgene catalogue record and pLannotate feature annotations shown in this document.]
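Description:
TFORF1404 is a lentiviral mammalian expression plasmid built on the pLX_TRC317 backbone, carrying the human zinc-finger gene ZNF566 as one member of a barcoded transcription factor ORF collection. It is propagated in E. coli through a high-copy ColE1/pUC-type origin with ampicillin selection (AmpR under its own bla promoter). An f1 origin and remnants of a lac/lacZα cloning region flanked by T7 and T3 promoters are also present in the bacterial backbone. The depositor notes that the plasmid can recombine, which is a common concern for LTR-containing vectors.

The viral portion has a third-generation, self-inactivating layout. An RSV promoter drives a truncated HIV-1 5' LTR, followed by the Ψ packaging signal with a gag fragment, the RRE for Rev-dependent export of the genomic RNA, a cPPT/CTS element, and a ΔU3 3' LTR followed by an SV40 poly(A) signal. Within the transfer unit, an SV40 early promoter drives puromycin N-acetyltransferase for selection of transduced cells. Downstream, the EF-1α promoter drives the ZNF566 ORF, with a WPRE to enhance transcript expression. The automated annotation labels only the first part of the insert as ZNF566, leaving the rest of the recorded 1,361 bp insert unannotated. The 24-bp barcode described in the catalogue entry is likewise not annotated, so its exact position is not stated. A short U6 promoter fragment is called just upstream of the WPRE.

The construct is intended for packaging into lentivirus to overexpress ZNF566 in mammalian cells. The unique barcode allows the transcription factor to be identified in pooled overexpression screens, such as those examining directed differentiation.
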