Addgene plasmid #143108: TFORF1404
Purpose: Lentiviral vector for overexpressing transcription factor ORFs with unique 24-bp barcodes. Barcodes facilitate identification of transcription factors in pooled screens.
Depositing lab: Feng Zhang. Depositing organization: Broad Institute. Publication: A transcription factor atlas of directed differentiation. Joung J, Ma S, Tay T, Geiger-Schuller KR, Kirchgatterer PC, Verdine VK, Guo B, Arias-Garcia MA, Allen WE, Singh A, Kuksenko O, Abudayyeh OO, Gootenberg JS, Fu Z, Macrae RK, Buenrostro JD, Regev A, Zhang F. Cell. 2023 Jan 5;186(1):209-229.e26. doi: 10.1016/j.cell.2022.11.026. PubMed 36608654.
Backbone
  Vector backbone: pLX_TRC317
  Backbone manufacturer: Broad Institute Genetic Perturbation Platform
  Backbone size w/o insert (bp): 8264
  Vector type: Mammalian Expression, Lentiviral
  Selectable markers: Puromycin
Growth in bacteria
  Bacterial resistance: Ampicillin, 100 μg/mL
  Growth temperature: 37°C
  Growth strain: NEB Stable
  Copy number: High Copy
Gene/Insert
  Gene/Insert name: ZNF566
  Species: H. sapiens (human)
  Insert size (bp): 1361
  Entrez Gene: ZNF566 (a.k.a. FLJ14779, MGC12515)
  Promoter: EF1a
  Cloning method: Unknown
  Sequencing primers: 5′ GGGTGGAGACTGAAGTTAGGCCAG; 3′ CACATAGCGTAAAAGGAGCAACATAG
Terms and licenses: Academic/Nonprofit Terms; Industry Terms: Not Available to Industry
Depositor comments: NM_001145343,XM_006723447,ENST00000392170 . The transcription factor ORF portion of this plasmid was synthesized by Genewiz. Please test multiple small colonies in case of plasmid recombination. To make this collection available in a timely manner, a portion of this collection was not fully sequenced by Addgene. If an Addgene verified full plasmid sequence is not available, please contact us prior to placing an order to request the full sequence.
How to cite: TFORF1404 was a gift from Feng Zhang (Addgene plasmid # 143108 ; http://n2t.net/addgene:143108 ; RRID:Addgene_143108)
