>Addgene plasmid #143108 | TFORF1404 | depositor partial sequence | sequence record 281462 | Insert
ACCGCCACCATGGCTCAGGAGTCAGTGATGTTCAGTGATGTGTCCGTAGACTTCTCTCAGGAGGAGTGGG
AATGCCTGAATGATGATCAGAGAGATTTATACAGAGATGTGATGTTGGAGAATTACAGCAACCTGGTTTC
AATGGCAGGGCATTCTATTTCTAAACCAAATGTGATCTCCTACTTGGAGCAAGGGAAGGAGCCCTGGTTG
GCTGACAGAGAGCTAACAAGAGGCCAGTGGCCAGTCCTGGAATCAAGATGTGAGACCAAGAAATTATTTC
TGAAGAAAGAAATTTATGAAATAGAATCAACCCAGTGGGAAATAATGGAAAAACTCACAAGACGTGATTT
TCAGTGCTCCAGTTTCAGAGATGATTGGGAATGTAATCGGCAGTTTAAGAAAGAACTCGGCTCTCAGGGG
GGACATTTCAATCAATTGGTATTCACTCATGAAGATCTGCCCACTTTGAGTCACCATCCATCCTTCACAT
TACAGCAAATCATTAACAGTAAAAAGAAATTCTGTGCATCTAAAGAATATAGGAAAACCTTTAGACATGG
CTCACAGTTTGCTACACATGAGATAATTCATACCATTGAGAAGCCTTATGAATGTAAGGAATGTGGAAAG
TCCTTTAGACATCCCTCAAGACTCACTCATCATCAGAAAATTCATACTGGCAAGAAACCCTTTGAATGTA
AGGAATGTGGAAAAACCTTTATTTGTGGCTCAGACCTTACTCGACATCACAGAATTCACACTGGTGAGAA
ACCCTATGAATGTAAGGAATGTGGGAAAGCCTTTAGTAGTGGTTCAAACTTCACTCGACATCAGAGAATT
CACACAGGTGAGAAGCCTTATGAATGCAAAGAATGCGGGAAGGCCTTTAGTAGTGGCTCAAACTTTACTC
AACATCAGAGAATTCATACTGGGGAAAAACCCTATGAATGTAAGGAATGTGGCAATGCCTTTAGTCAGAG
CTCACAACTTATTAAACATCAAAGAATCCATACAGGTGAGAAACCTTACGAATGTAAGGAATGTGAAAAG
GCTTTTCGTTCTGGCTCAGACCTTACTAGACATCAGAGAATTCATACTGGGGAGAAACCCTATGAATGTA
AGATATGTGGGAAGGCTTATTCTCAGAGTTCACAGCTTATTAGTCATCATAGAATTCATACTAGTGAGAA
ACCCTATGAATATAGGGAATGTGGAAAGAACTTTAATTATGACCCACAACTTATTCAGCATCAAAATTTG
TACTGGTAGTAATGAACTAGTCCGTAACTTGAAAGTATTTCGATTTCTTGGCTTTATATATCTTGTGGAA
AGGACGAACAACGGTGTGAAGACACGTGAGC
