>Addgene plasmid #143108 | TFORF1404 | depositor partial sequence | sequence record 281463 | Barcode
ACAACGGTGTGAAGACACGTGAGC
